Addgene plasmid #26487: phRL-TKlk-lin-41_LCS-sm
Depositing lab: Chang-Zheng Chen. Depositing organization: Stanford University. Publication: The potential functions of primary microRNAs in target recognition and repression. Trujillo RD, Yue SB, Tang Y, O'Gorman WE, Chen CZ. EMBO J. 2010 Oct 6;29(19):3272-85. doi: 10.1038/emboj.2010.208. Epub 2010 Aug 31. PubMed 20808284.
Backbone
  Vector backbone: phRL-TKlkF
  Backbone manufacturer: Chang-Zheng Chen Lab
  Backbone size w/o insert (bp): 4075
  Vector type: Mammalian Expression
Growth in bacteria
  Bacterial resistance: Ampicillin, 100 μg/mL
  Growth temperature: 37°C
  Growth strain: DH5alpha
  Copy number: Unknown
Gene/Insert
  Gene/Insert name: lin-41_LCS-sm (alt name: lin-41 LCS-sm)
  Species: C. elegans (nematode)
  Insert size (bp): 108
  Mutation: Seed regions of both target sites are mutated.
  Cloning method: Restriction Enzyme; 5′ cloning site XhoI (not destroyed); 3′ cloning site SacI (not destroyed)
  Sequencing primers: 5′ n/a; 3′ EBV rev
Terms and licenses: Academic/Nonprofit Terms; Industry Terms: Not Available to Industry
Depositor comments: Negative control for luciferase assays (to measure seed-dependent regulation). Renilla luciferase.
How to cite: phRL-TKlk-lin-41_LCS-sm was a gift from Chang-Zheng Chen (Addgene plasmid # 26487 ; http://n2t.net/addgene:26487 ; RRID:Addgene_26487)
