[The description below was written by a language model from this plasmid's Addgene catalogue record and pLannotate feature annotations shown in this document.]
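Description:
phRL-TKlk-lin-41_LCS-sm is a mammalian expression reporter plasmid of about 4.2 kb, built on phRL-TKlkF, a lab-modified backbone that appears from its name and features to derive from the phRL-TK family of Renilla luciferase vectors. It is propagated in E. coli through a high-copy ColE1/pUC-type origin and selected with ampicillin via the β-lactamase gene under its own promoter. No mammalian selection marker is annotated, which is consistent with use by transient transfection.

The reporter unit is driven by the herpes simplex virus thymidine kinase promoter, generally regarded as a modest constitutive promoter. This is followed by a chimeric β-globin/immunoglobulin intron that aids mRNA processing and expression. A T7 promoter, which permits in vitro transcription, sits just upstream of the human codon-optimized Renilla luciferase (hRluc) coding sequence. An SV40 polyadenylation signal terminates the transcript, and the short large T antigen fragment annotated nearby is probably just part of that SV40-derived segment.

The 108 bp insert was cloned between XhoI and SacI sites. It is not annotated in the feature table, but it most likely occupies the unannotated gap between the luciferase stop and the poly(A) signal, which would place it in the reporter's 3′ UTR. It is a fragment of C. elegans lin-41 (the LCS) carrying two microRNA target sites, and in this "sm" version the seed regions of both sites are mutated. The record does not name the microRNA that targets these sites.

According to the depositor, the construct serves as a negative control in luciferase assays that measure seed-dependent regulation. Its Renilla signal would be compared with that of a matching reporter carrying intact target sites.
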