Features (pLannotate 1.2.2; 9 found; start..end, strand, type, name):
      8..759     +  promoter       HSV TK promoter: herpes simplex virus thymidine kinase promoter
    829..961     +  intron         chimeric intron: chimera between introns from human β-globin and immunoglobulin heavy chain genes
   1006..1024    +  promoter       T7 promoter: promoter for bacteriophage T7 RNA polymerase
   1034..1969    +  CDS            hRluc: Renilla luciferase human codon-optimized
   2138..2259    -  polyA_signal   SV40 poly(A) signal: SV40 polyadenylation signal
   2282..2350    -  CDS            large T antigen (fragment): large T antigen from SV40 (simian virus 40)
   2392..2496    +  promoter       AmpR promoter: bla
   2497..3357    +  CDS            AmpR: β-lactamase; bla; confers resistance to ampicillin, carbenicillin, and related antibiotics
   3528..4116    +  rep_origin     ori: high-copy-number ColE1/pMB1/pBR322/pUC origin of replication
>Addgene plasmid #26487 | phRL-TKlk-lin-41_LCS-sm | depositor full sequence | sequence record 12516 | Author sequence
AGATCTAAATGAGTCTTCGGACCTCGCGGGGGCCGCTTAAGCGGTGGTTAGGGTTTGTCTGACGCGGGGG
GAGGGGGAAGGAACGAAACACTCTCATTCGGAGGCGGCTCGGGGTTTGGTCTTGGTGGCCACGGGCACGC
AGAAGAGCGCCGCGATCCTCTTAAGCACCCCCCCGCCCTCCGTGGAGGCGGGGGTTTGGTCGGCGGGTGG
TAACTGGCGGGCCGCTGACTCGGGCGGGTCGCGCGCCCCAGAGTGTGACCTTTTCGGTCTGCTCGCAGAC
CCCCGGGCGGCGCCGCCGCGGCGGCGACGGGCTCGCTGGGTCCTAGGCTCCATGGGGACCGTATACGTGG
ACAGGCTCTGGAGCATCCGCACGACTGCGGTGATATTACCGGAGACCTTCTGCGGGACGAGCCGGGTCAC
GCGGCTGACGCGGAGCGTCCGTTGGGCGACAAACACCAGGACGGGGCACAGGTACACTATCTTGTCACCC
GGAGGCGCGAGGGACTGCAGGAGCTTCAGGGAGTGGCGCAGCTGCTTCATCCCCGTGGCCCGTTGCTCGC
GTTTGCTGGCGGTGTCCCCGGAAGAAATATATTTGCATGTCTTTAGTTCTATGATGACACAAACCCCGCC
CAGCGTCTTGTCATTGGCGAATTCGAACACGCAGATGCAGTCGGGGCGGCGCGGTCCCAGGTCCACTTCG
CATATTAAGGTGACGCGTGTGGCCTCGAACACCGAGCGACCCTGCAGCGACCCGCTTAAAAGCTTGATTC
TTCTGACACAACAGTCTCGAACTTAAGCTGCAGAAGTTGGTCGTGAGGCACTGGGCAGGTAAGTATCAAG
GTTACAAGACAGGTTTAAGGAGACCAATAGAAACTGGGCTTGTCGAGACAGAGAAGACTCTTGCGTTTCT
GATAGGCACCTATTGGTCTTACTGACATCCACTTTGCCTTTCTCTCCACAGGTGTCCACTCCCAGTTCAA
TTACAGCTCTTAAGGCTAGAGTACTTAATACGACTCACTATAGGCTAGCCACCATGGCTTCCAAGGTGTA
CGACCCCGAGCAACGCAAACGCATGATCACTGGGCCTCAGTGGTGGGCTCGCTGCAAGCAAATGAACGTG
CTGGACTCCTTCATCAACTACTATGATTCCGAGAAGCACGCCGAGAACGCCGTGATTTTTCTGCATGGTA
ACGCTGCCTCCAGCTACCTGTGGAGGCACGTCGTGCCTCACATCGAGCCCGTGGCTAGATGCATCATCCC
TGATCTGATCGGAATGGGTAAGTCCGGCAAGAGCGGGAATGGCTCATATCGCCTCCTGGATCACTACAAG
TACCTCACCGCTTGGTTCGAGCTGCTGAACCTTCCAAAGAAAATCATCTTTGTGGGCCACGACTGGGGGG
CTTGTCTGGCCTTTCACTACTCCTACGAGCACCAAGACAAGATCAAGGCCATCGTCCATGCTGAGAGTGT
CGTGGACGTGATCGAGTCCTGGGACGAGTGGCCTGACATCGAGGAGGATATCGCCCTGATCAAGAGCGAA
GAGGGCGAGAAAATGGTGCTTGAGAATAACTTCTTCGTCGAGACCATGCTCCCAAGCAAGATCATGCGGA
AACTGGAGCCTGAGGAGTTCGCTGCCTACCTGGAGCCATTCAAGGAGAAGGGCGAGGTTAGACGGCCTAC
CCTCTCCTGGCCTCGCGAGATCCCTCTCGTTAAGGGAGGCAAGCCCGACGTCGTCCAGATTGTCCGCAAC
TACAACGCCTACCTTCGGGCCAGCGACGATCTGCCTAAGATGTTCATCGAGTCCGACCCTGGGTTCTTTT
CCAACGCTATTGTCGAGGGAGCTAAGAAGTTCCCTAACACCGAGTTCGTGAAGGTGAAGGGCCTCCACTT
CAGCCAGGAGGACGCTCCAGATGAAATGGGTAAGTACATCAAGAGCTTCGTGGAGCGCGTGCTGAAGAAC
GAGCAGTAATTCTAGAACCGGTCTCGAGAACTCAAGTATACCTTTTATACAACCGTTCTTGTGAGAACGC
GATGTAAATATCGCAATCCCTTTTTATACAACCATTGACGGACTGAACCATTGAAACCTTGAGCTCCATA
TGGGTACCTCTAGAGCGGCCGCTTCGAGCAGACATGATAAGATACATTGATGAGTTTGGACAAACCACAA
CTAGAATGCAGTGAAAAAAATGCTTTATTTGTGAAATTTGTGATGCTATTGCTTTATTTGTAACCATTAT
AAGCTGCAATAAACAAGTTAACAACAACAATTGCATTCATTTTATGTTTCAGGTTCAGGGGGAGGTGTGG
GAGGTTTTTTAAAGCAAGTAAAACCTCTACAAATGTGGTAAAATCGATAAGGATCCAGGTGGCACTTTTC
GGGGAAATGTGCGCGGAACCCCTATTTGTTTATTTTTCTAAATACATTCAAATATGTATCCGCTCATGAG
ACAATAACCCTGATAAATGCTTCAATAATATTGAAAAAGGAAGAGTATGAGTATTCAACATTTCCGTGTC
GCCCTTATTCCCTTTTTTGCGGCATTTTGCCTTCCTGTTTTTGCTCACCCAGAAACGCTGGTGAAAGTAA
AAGATGCTGAAGATCAGTTGGGTGCACGAGTGGGTTACATCGAACTGGATCTCAACAGCGGTAAGATCCT
TGAGAGTTTTCGCCCCGAAGAACGTTTTCCAATGATGAGCACTTTTAAAGTTCTGCTATGTGGCGCGGTA
TTATCCCGTATTGACGCCGGGCAAGAGCAACTCGGTCGCCGCATACACTATTCTCAGAATGACTTGGTTG
AGTACTCACCAGTCACAGAAAAGCATCTTACGGATGGCATGACAGTAAGAGAATTATGCAGTGCTGCCAT
AACCATGAGTGATAACACTGCGGCCAACTTACTTCTGACAACGATCGGAGGACCGAAGGAGCTAACCGCT
TTTTTGCACAACATGGGGGATCATGTAACTCGCCTTGATCGTTGGGAACCGGAGCTGAATGAAGCCATAC
CAAACGACGAGCGTGACACCACGATGCCTGTAGCAATGGCAACAACGTTGCGCAAACTATTAACTGGCGA
ACTACTTACTCTAGCTTCCCGGCAACAATTAATAGACTGGATGGAGGCGGATAAAGTTGCAGGACCACTT
CTGCGCTCGGCCCTTCCGGCTGGCTGGTTTATTGCTGATAAATCTGGAGCCGGTGAGCGTGGGTCTCGCG
GTATCATTGCAGCACTGGGGCCAGATGGTAAGCCCTCCCGTATCGTAGTTATCTACACGACGGGGAGTCA
GGCAACTATGGATGAACGAAATAGACAGATCGCTGAGATAGGTGCCTCACTGATTAAGCATTGGTAACTG
TCAGACCAAGTTTACTCATATATACTTTAGATTGATTTAAAACTTCATTTTTAATTTAAAAGGATCTAGG
TGAAGATCCTTTTTGATAATCTCATGACCAAAATCCCTTAACGTGAGTTTTCGTTCCACTGAGCGTCAGA
CCCCGTAGAAAAGATCAAAGGATCTTCTTGAGATCCTTTTTTTCTGCGCGTAATCTGCTGCTTGCAAACA
AAAAAACCACCGCTACCAGCGGTGGTTTGTTTGCCGGATCAAGAGCTACCAACTCTTTTTCCGAAGGTAA
CTGGCTTCAGCAGAGCGCAGATACCAAATACTGTTCTTCTAGTGTAGCCGTAGTTAGGCCACCACTTCAA
GAACTCTGTAGCACCGCCTACATACCTCGCTCTGCTAATCCTGTTACCAGTGGCTGCTGCCAGTGGCGAT
AAGTCGTGTCTTACCGGGTTGGACTCAAGACGATAGTTACCGGATAAGGCGCAGCGGTCGGGCTGAACGG
GGGGTTCGTGCACACAGCCCAGCTTGGAGCGAACGACCTACACCGAACTGAGATACCTACAGCGTGAGCT
ATGAGAAAGCGCCACGCTTCCCGAAGGGAGAAAGGCGGACAGGTATCCGGTAAGCGGCAGGGTCGGAACA
GGAGAGCGCACGAGGGAGCTTCCAGGGGGAAACGCCTGGTATCTTTATAGTCCTGTCGGGTTTCGCCACC
TCTGACTTGAGCGTCGATTTTTGTGATGCTCGTCAGGGGGGCGGAGCCTATGGAAAAACGCCAGCAACGC
GGCCTTTTTACGGTTCCTGGCCTTTTGCTGGCCTTTTGCTCACATGGCTCGAC
