>Addgene plasmid #26487 | phRL-TKlk-lin-41_LCS-sm | addgene partial sequence | sequence record 32773 | 26487 with EBV-rev
TACCCATATGGAGCTCAAGGTTTCAATGGTTCAGTCCGTCAATGGTTGTATAAAAAGGGATTGCGATATT
TACATCGCGTTCTCACAAGAACGGTTGTATAAAAGGTATACTTGAGTTCTCGAGACCGGTTCTAGAATTA
CTGCTCGTTCTTCAGCACGCGCTCCACGAAGCTCTTGATGTACTTACCCATTTCATCTGGAGCGTCCTCC
TGGCTGAAGTGGAGGCCCTTCACCTTCACGAACTCGGTGTTAGGGAACTTCTTAGCTCCCTCGACAATAG
CGTTGGAAAAGAACCCAGGGTCGGACTCGATGAACATCTTAGGCAGATCGTCGCTGGCCCGAAGGTAGGC
GTTGTAGTTGCGGACAATCTGGACGACGTCGGGCTTGCCTCCCTTAACGAGAGGGATCTCGCGAGGCCAG
GAGAGGGTAGGCCGTCTAACCTCGCCCTTCTCCTTGAATGGCTCCAGGTAGGCAGCGAACTCCTCAGGCT
CCAGTTTCCGCATGATCTTGCTTGGGAGCATGGTCTCGACGAAGAAGTTATTCTCAAGCACCATTTTCTC
GCCCTCTTCGCTCTTGATCAGGGCGATATCCTCCTCGATGTCAGGCCACTCGTCCCAGGACTCGATCACG
TCCACGACACTCTCAGCATGGACGATGGCCTTGATCTTGTCTTGGTGCTCGTAGGAGTAGTGAAAGGNCA
GACAAGCCCCCCAGTCGTGGCCCACAAAGATGATTTTCTTTGGAAGGTTCAGCAGCTCGAACCAAGCGGT
GAGGTACTTGTAGTGATCCA
